Addgene plasmid #17846: pcDNA-Mirk (pHX9F)
Depositing lab: Eileen Friedman. Publication: Mirk protein kinase is a mitogen-activated protein kinase substrate that mediates survival of colon cancer cells. Lee K, Deng X, Friedman E. Cancer Res. 2000 Jul 1. 60(13):3631-7. PubMed 10910078.
Backbone
  Vector backbone: pcDNA3.1/HisA
  Backbone manufacturer: Invitrogen
  Backbone size w/o insert (bp): 5500
  Vector type: Mammalian Expression
  Selectable markers: Neomycin (select with G418)
Growth in bacteria
  Bacterial resistance: Ampicillin, 100 μg/mL
  Growth temperature: 37°C
  Growth strain: DH5alpha
  Copy number: High Copy
Gene/Insert
  Gene/Insert name: Mirk (alt name: Dyrk1B)
  Species: H. sapiens (human)
  Insert size (bp): 2000
  GenBank ID: AAF15893
  Entrez Gene: DYRK1B (a.k.a. AOMS3, MIRK)
  Tag / fusion protein: 6xHis (N terminal on backbone); Anti-XPress (N terminal on backbone)
  Cloning method: Restriction Enzyme; 5′ cloning site EcoRV (destroyed during cloning); 3′ cloning site EcoRV (destroyed during cloning)
  Sequencing primers: 5′ T7; 3′ BGH rev
Terms and licenses: Academic/Nonprofit Terms; Industry Terms: Not Available to Industry
Depositor comments: The insert is an StuI fragment of the mirk/dyrk1b gene. The EcoRV site was destroyed during cloning, but a new BamHI site was generated at the 3' end. This plasmid was named pHX9F in the original paper. "After EcoRI digestion, mirk cDNA was ligated into pcDNA3.1/HisA, yielding the hexahistidine fusion plasmid pHX9."
How to cite: pcDNA-Mirk (pHX9F) was a gift from Eileen Friedman (Addgene plasmid # 17846 ; http://n2t.net/addgene:17846 ; RRID:Addgene_17846)
