[The description below was written by a language model from this plasmid's Addgene catalogue record.]
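Description:
pcDNA-Mirk (pHX9F) is a mammalian expression plasmid built on the Invitrogen pcDNA3.1/HisA backbone (about 5.5 kb without insert) and carrying a roughly 2 kb cDNA for human Mirk, also known as DYRK1B, a protein kinase. It is propagated in E. coli as a high-copy plasmid under ampicillin selection, and it carries a neomycin resistance marker so that transfected mammalian cells can be selected with G418 to obtain stable lines. The record does not explicitly name the promoter. The listed sequencing primers (T7 forward and BGH reverse) indicate that the insert sits between a T7 priming site and the bovine growth hormone polyadenylation region, the usual arrangement in the pcDNA3.1 series, in which expression is normally driven by the CMV immediate-early promoter.

The kinase is expressed as an N-terminal fusion to tags supplied by the backbone: a 6xHis stretch, useful for metal-affinity purification or pull-down, and the Xpress epitope, which allows detection with the corresponding antibody. According to the depositor's notes, the insert is a blunt StuI fragment of the mirk/dyrk1b gene placed into the EcoRV site. Both EcoRV junctions were destroyed in the process, while a new BamHI site was created at the 3' end. The notes also quote the original paper as describing an EcoRI-based ligation that yielded a hexahistidine fusion plasmid, so the cloning route is not entirely consistent within the record. The construct was made for work on Mirk as a mitogen-activated protein kinase substrate that promotes survival of colon cancer cells, and it is suited to transient or stable overexpression of tagged Mirk in mammalian cells.
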