>Addgene plasmid #17846 | pcDNA-Mirk (pHX9F) | addgene partial sequence | sequence record 23781 | CMV-F 5'-CGCAAATGGGCGGTAGGCGTG-3'
CGTGGGGNNTTAGCAGAGCTCTCTGGCTACTAGAGAACCCACTGCTTACTGGCTTATCGAAATTAATACG
ACTCACTATAGGGAGACCCAAGCTGGCTAGCGTTTAAACTTAAGCTTACCATGGGGGGTTCTCATCATCA
TCATCATCATGGTATGGCTAGCATGACTGGTGGACAGCAAATGGGTCGGGATCTGTACGACGATGACGAT
AAGGTACCTAGGATCCAGTGTGGTGGAATTCTGCAGATCCTCGCTCCCCTGCGGCCCTCTGAGCCCACCA
TGGCCGTCCCACCGGGCCATGGTCCCTTCTCTGGCTTCCCAGGGCCCCAGGAGCACACGCAGGTATTGCC
TGATGTGCGGCTACTGCCTCGGAGGCTGCCCCTGGCCTTCCGGGATGCAACCTCAGCCCCGCTGCGTAAG
CTCTCTGTGGACCTCATCAAGACCTACAAGCACATCAATGAGGTATACTATGCGAAGAAGAAGCGGCGGG
CCCAGCAGGCGCCACCCCAGGATTCGAGCAACAAGAAGGAGAAGAAGGTCCTGAACCATGGTTATGATGA
CGACAACCATGACTACATCGTGCGCAGTGGCGAGCGCTGGCTGGAGCGCTACGAAATTGACTCGCTCATT
GGCAAAGGCTCCTTTGGCCAGGTGGTGAAAGCCTATGATCATCAGACCCAGGAGCTTGTGCTAAAAANAA
AAAAAAAAAAAAANAGTNTTTGNNAAACNANGCCCAAATTGAGCTGCGGCTGCTGGANCTGATGANCCAG
CATGACACGGAGATGANTACTATATAGTACACCTGAA
